Addgene plasmid #163486: AiP1002-pAAV-mscRE16-minBGpromoter-EGFP-WPRE-hGHpA
Purpose: Direct-expressing EGFP AAV Virus. Alias: AiP1002 - pAAV-AiE2016m-minBG-EGFP-WPRE-HGHpA
Depositing lab: Allen Institute for Brain Science & Bosiljka Tasic. Depositing organization: Allen Institute. Publication: Enhancer viruses for combinatorial cell-subclass-specific labeling. Graybuck LT, Daigle TL, Sedeno-Cortes AE, Walker M, Kalmbach B, Lenz GH, Morin E, Nguyen TN, Garren E, Bendrick JL, Kim TK, Zhou T, Mortrud M, Yao S, Siverts LA, Larsen R, Gore BB, Szelenyi ER, Trader C, Balaram P, van Velthoven CTJ, Chiang M, Mich JK, Dee N, Goldy J, Cetin AH, Smith K, Way SW, Esposito L, Yao Z, Gradinaru V, Sunkin SM, Lein E, Levi BP, Ting JT, Zeng H, Tasic B. Neuron. 2021 Mar 23. pii: S0896-6273(21)00159-8. doi: 10.1016/j.neuron.2021.03.011. PubMed 33789083.
Backbone
  Vector backbone: pAAV-mscRE4-minBGpromoter-EGFP-WPRE-hGHpA
  Backbone manufacturer: Allen Institute
  Vector type: AAV
Growth in bacteria
  Bacterial resistance: Ampicillin, 100 μg/mL
  Growth temperature: 37°C
  Growth strain: NEB Stable
  Copy number: High Copy
Gene/Insert
  Gene/Insert name: EGFP
  Species: Synthetic
  Insert size (bp): 720
  Promoter: Beta Globin minimal promoter
  Cloning method: Restriction Enzyme; 5′ cloning site Mlul (not destroyed); 3′ cloning site SacI (not destroyed)
  Sequencing primers: 5′ CACCACCTGTCAGCTCCTTT; 3′ AAGGGAGATCCGACTCGTCT
Terms and licenses: Academic/Nonprofit Terms; Industry Terms: Not Available to Industry
Depositor comments: Funded by BRAIN initiative.
How to cite: AiP1002-pAAV-mscRE16-minBGpromoter-EGFP-WPRE-hGHpA was a gift from Allen Institute for Brain Science & Bosiljka Tasic (Addgene plasmid # 163486 ; http://n2t.net/addgene:163486 ; RRID:Addgene_163486)
