[The description below was written by a language model from this plasmid's Addgene catalogue record and pLannotate feature annotations shown in this document.]
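Description:
AiP1002-pAAV-mscRE16-minBGpromoter-EGFP-WPRE-hGHpA is a 5.4 kb AAV transfer plasmid for producing a recombinant "enhancer virus" that directly expresses EGFP. It derives from a sibling construct carrying a different enhancer (mscRE4). It is propagated in E. coli at high copy from a ColE1/pUC-type origin with ampicillin selection through the bla gene and its own promoter, and an f1 phage origin is also present. The recommended recombination-deficient growth strain reflects the usual instability of the AAV2 inverted terminal repeats. The automated annotation finds a full-length ITR on the 3′ side of the cassette but only short fragments on the 5′ side. This is common for these hairpin-forming repeats in sequencing-based records and does not by itself show whether the left ITR is intact.

Between the ITRs, the mouse single-cell regulatory element mscRE16 (alias AiE2016m) sits upstream of a minimal beta-globin promoter. Neither element is recognised in the feature table, but they would occupy the unannotated region preceding EGFP. The small "ADH1 promoter" hit there is only about 20 bp long and is most likely spurious. The minimal promoter has little activity on its own, so transcription of the 720 bp mammalian codon-optimised EGFP depends on the enhancer, which restricts fluorescence to the cell populations where that enhancer is active. The WPRE downstream boosts transcript stability and expression, and the human growth hormone polyadenylation signal terminates the message. The record associates the plasmid with work on cell-subclass-specific labelling in the brain, but it does not state which subclass mscRE16 targets. The retained MluI and SacI sites were used for cloning.
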