Features (pLannotate 1.2.2; 15 found; start..end, strand, type, name):
     12..39      +  repeat_region  AAV2 ITR (fragment): inverted terminal repeat of adeno-associated virus serotype 2 inverted
     68..95      +  repeat_region  AAV2 ITR (fragment): inverted terminal repeat of adeno-associated virus serotype 2 inverted
    469..489     +  promoter       ADH1 promoter (fragment): S. cerevisiae ADH1; promoter for alcohol dehydrogenase 1
    815..1534    +  CDS            EGFP: the original enhanced GFP (Yang et al., 1996) mammalian codon-optimized
   1535..1559    +  misc_feature   MCS (fragment): pBluescript multiple cloning site
   1559..2147    +  misc_feature   WPRE: woodchuck hepatitis virus posttranscriptional regulatory element
   2179..2655    +  polyA_signal   hGH poly(A) signal: human growth hormone polyadenylation signal
   2695..2835    +  repeat_region  AAV2 ITR: inverted terminal repeat of adeno-associated virus serotype 2 inverted
   2840..2891    -  misc_feature   bom (fragment): basis of mobility region from pBR322
   2910..3365    +  rep_origin     f1 ori (sequence partly withheld): f1 bacteriophage origin of replication; arrow indicates direction of (+) strand synthesis
   3366..3415    -  misc_feature   bom (fragment): basis of mobility region from pBR322
   3517..3552    -  CDS            rop (fragment): Rop protein, which maintains plasmids at low copy number; rop
   3647..3751    +  promoter       AmpR promoter: bla
   3752..4612    +  CDS            AmpR: β-lactamase; bla; confers resistance to ampicillin, carbenicillin, and related antibiotics
   4783..5371    +  rep_origin     ori: high-copy-number ColE1/pMB1/pBR322/pUC origin of replication
>Addgene plasmid #163486 | AiP1002-pAAV-mscRE16-minBGpromoter-EGFP-WPRE-hGHpA | addgene full sequence | sequence record 325813 | Addgene NGS Result
CCTGCAGGCAGCTGCGCGCTCGCTCGCTCACTGAGGCCGCCCGGGCGTCGGGCGACCTTTGGTCGCCCGG
CCTCAGTGAGCGAGCGAGCGCGCAGAGAGGGAGTGGCCAACTCCATCACTAGGGGTTCCTGCGGCCGCAC
GCGTAGGGTGCAGGAGAAATGTGACCTCAAAGTCTTGTTCTATAACTGTTGGACCTTAGGAGAGATCTGT
GCTCAGCAATTTACCAGGACACCCCCACCCCACATGTCTTGACCACTGTCTGGATAACTGGTATGCAGGA
CCACACTAGGCTTACTCACAGTGTAAACTCTCATAACCATCACTGGAGCCCATCCTGCCTGGTAGACAAG
GATTCAACCATGACTCATTGTACTTTAGTGGTGCCATGCTTAGTCATCAGGTGCCCTGTGCTCTGACAGC
CGAGGGTCAGAGCTGGAATCACACTCTTGTTGTCTTTTAATCTCTCCCTCCCTTTCTTCCTTCTTTCTTC
ACTCTGTTGTGATTGCTCATGGAACAGATCCTAGCTGGTCTCCCTGGCAACCTACATGATTTGAGCCCAA
CAGATGGATAATGGGGACATCGACTTCCAATGTCATTCAACAGAATCATTGCCAAGGGAGTCTGATGAGC
AGGCAACTGAGATGACACCCTTATCAATATAGCTTCATTTTGGCAATCTGGAGTAGGTGTTTCAAAAGGA
GAGCCCCCACTGATGCCAGCAATACAGAACGTTCATGGGCAAGGAGCTCGGGCTGGGCATAAAAGTCAGG
GCAGAGCCATCTATTGCTTACATTTGCTTCTGGGATCCGCCACCATGGTGAGCAAGGGCGAGGAGCTGTT
CACCGGGGTGGTGCCCATCCTGGTCGAGCTGGACGGCGACGTAAACGGCCACAAGTTCAGCGTGTCCGGC
GAGGGCGAGGGCGATGCCACCTACGGCAAGCTGACCCTGAAGTTCATCTGCACCACCGGCAAGCTGCCCG
TGCCCTGGCCCACCCTCGTGACCACCCTGACCTACGGCGTGCAGTGCTTCAGCCGCTACCCCGACCACAT
GAAGCAGCACGACTTCTTCAAGTCCGCCATGCCCGAAGGCTACGTCCAGGAGCGCACCATCTTCTTCAAG
GACGACGGCAACTACAAGACCCGCGCCGAGGTGAAGTTCGAGGGCGACACCCTGGTGAACCGCATCGAGC
TGAAGGGCATCGACTTCAAGGAGGACGGCAACATCCTGGGGCACAAGCTGGAGTACAACTACAACAGCCA
CAACGTCTATATCATGGCCGACAAGCAGAAGAACGGCATCAAGGTGAACTTCAAGATCCGCCACAACATC
GAGGACGGCAGCGTGCAGCTCGCCGACCACTACCAGCAGAACACCCCCATCGGCGACGGCCCCGTGCTGC
TGCCCGACAACCACTACCTGAGCACCCAGTCCGCCCTGAGCAAAGACCCCAACGAGAAGCGCGATCACAT
GGTCCTGCTGGAGTTCGTGACCGCCGCCGGGATCACTCTCGGCATGGACGAGCTGTACAAGTAAGAATTC
GATATCAAGCTTATCGATAATCAACCTCTGGATTACAAAATTTGTGAAAGATTGACTGGTATTCTTAACT
ATGTTGCTCCTTTTACGCTATGTGGATACGCTGCTTTAATGCCTTTGTATCATGCTATTGCTTCCCGTAT
GGCTTTCATTTTCTCCTCCTTGTATAAATCCTGGTTGCTGTCTCTTTATGAGGAGTTGTGGCCCGTTGTC
AGGCAACGTGGCGTGGTGTGCACTGTGTTTGCTGACGCAACCCCCACTGGTTGGGGCATTGCCACCACCT
GTCAGCTCCTTTCCGGGACTTTCGCTTTCCCCCTCCCTATTGCCACGGCGGAACTCATCGCCGCCTGCCT
TGCCCGCTGCTGGACAGGGGCTCGGCTGTTGGGCACTGACAATTCCGTGGTGTTGTCGGGGAAATCATCG
TCCTTTCCTTGGCTGCTCGCCTATGTTGCCACCTGGATTCTGCGCGGGACGTCCTTCTGCTACGTCCCTT
CGGCCCTCAATCCAGCGGACCTTCCTTCCCGCGGCCTGCTGCCGGCTCTGCGGCCTCTTCCGCGTCTTCG
CCTTCGCCCTCAGACGAGTCGGATCTCCCTTTGGGCCGCCTCCCCGCATCGATACCGAGCGCTGCTCGAG
AGATCTACGGGTGGCATCCCTGTGACCCCTCCCCAGTGCCTCTCCTGGCCCTGGAAGTTGCCACTCCAGT
GCCCACCAGCCTTGTCCTAATAAAATTAAGTTGCATCATTTTGTCTGACTAGGTGTCCTTCTATAATATT
ATGGGGTGGAGGGGGGTGGTATGGAGCAAGGGGCAAGTTGGGAAGACAACCTGTAGGGCCTGCGGGGTCT
ATTGGGAACCAAGCTGGAGTGCAGTGGCACAATCTTGGCTCACTGCAATCTCCGCCTCCTGGGTTCAAGC
GATTCTCCTGCCTCAGCCTCCCGAGTTGTTGGGATTCCAGGCATGCATGACCAGGCTCAGCTAATTTTTG
TTTTTTTGGTAGAGACGGGGTTTCACCATATTGGCCAGGCTGGTCTCCAACTCCTAATCTCAGGTGATCT
ACCCACCTTGGCCTCCCAAATTGCTGGGATTACAGGCGTGAACCACTGCTCCCTTCCCTGTCCTTCTGAT
TTTGTAGGTAACCACGTGCGGACCGAGCGGCCGCAGGAACCCCTAGTGATGGAGTTGGCCACTCCCTCTC
TGCGCGCTCGCTCGCTCACTGAGGCCGGGCGACCAAAGGTCGCCCGACGCCCGGGCTTTGCCCGGGCGGC
CTCAGTGAGCGAGCGAGCGCGCAGCTGCCTGCAGGGGCGCCTGATGCGGTATTTTCTCCTTACGCATCTG
TGCGGTATTTCACACCGCATA
[95 nt withheld, positions 2892-2986]
T
[46 nt withheld, positions 2988-3033]
C
[141 nt withheld, positions 3035-3175]
CCTTTGACGTTGGAGTCCACGTTCTTT
[37 nt withheld, positions 3203-3239]
ACTCTATCTCGGGCTATTCTTTTGATTTATAAGGGATTTTGCCGATTTCGGTCTATTGGTTAAAAAATGA
GCTGATTTAACAAAAATTTAACGCGAATTTTAACAAAATATTAACGTTTACAATTTTATGGTGCACTCTC
AGTACAATCTGCTCTGATGCCGCATAGTTAAGCCAGCCCCGACACCCGCCAACACCCGCTGACGCGCCCT
GACGGGCTTGTCTGCTCCCGGCATCCGCTTACAGACAAGCTGTGACCGTCTCCGGGAGCTGCATGTGTCA
GAGGTTTTCACCGTCATCACCGAAACGCGCGAGACGAAAGGGCCTCGTGATACGCCTATTTTTATAGGTT
AATGTCATGATAATAATGGTTTCTTAGACGTCAGGTGGCACTTTTCGGGGAAATGTGCGCGGAACCCCTA
TTTGTTTATTTTTCTAAATACATTCAAATATGTATCCGCTCATGAGACAATAACCCTGATAAATGCTTCA
ATAATATTGAAAAAGGAAGAGTATGAGTATTCAACATTTCCGTGTCGCCCTTATTCCCTTTTTTGCGGCA
TTTTGCCTTCCTGTTTTTGCTCACCCAGAAACGCTGGTGAAAGTAAAAGATGCTGAAGATCAGTTGGGTG
CACGAGTGGGTTACATCGAACTGGATCTCAACAGCGGTAAGATCCTTGAGAGTTTTCGCCCCGAAGAACG
TTTTCCAATGATGAGCACTTTTAAAGTTCTGCTATGTGGCGCGGTATTATCCCGTATTGACGCCGGGCAA
GAGCAACTCGGTCGCCGCATACACTATTCTCAGAATGACTTGGTTGAGTACTCACCAGTCACAGAAAAGC
ATCTTACGGATGGCATGACAGTAAGAGAATTATGCAGTGCTGCCATAACCATGAGTGATAACACTGCGGC
CAACTTACTTCTGACAACGATCGGAGGACCGAAGGAGCTAACCGCTTTTTTGCACAACATGGGGGATCAT
GTAACTCGCCTTGATCGTTGGGAACCGGAGCTGAATGAAGCCATACCAAACGACGAGCGTGACACCACGA
TGCCTGTAGCAATGGCAACAACGTTGCGCAAACTATTAACTGGCGAACTACTTACTCTAGCTTCCCGGCA
ACAATTAATAGACTGGATGGAGGCGGATAAAGTTGCAGGACCACTTCTGCGCTCGGCCCTTCCGGCTGGC
TGGTTTATTGCTGATAAATCTGGAGCCGGTGAGCGTGGGTCTCGCGGTATCATTGCAGCACTGGGGCCAG
ATGGTAAGCCCTCCCGTATCGTAGTTATCTACACGACGGGGAGTCAGGCAACTATGGATGAACGAAATAG
ACAGATCGCTGAGATAGGTGCCTCACTGATTAAGCATTGGTAACTGTCAGACCAAGTTTACTCATATATA
CTTTAGATTGATTTAAAACTTCATTTTTAATTTAAAAGGATCTAGGTGAAGATCCTTTTTGATAATCTCA
TGACCAAAATCCCTTAACGTGAGTTTTCGTTCCACTGAGCGTCAGACCCCGTAGAAAAGATCAAAGGATC
TTCTTGAGATCCTTTTTTTCTGCGCGTAATCTGCTGCTTGCAAACAAAAAAACCACCGCTACCAGCGGTG
GTTTGTTTGCCGGATCAAGAGCTACCAACTCTTTTTCCGAAGGTAACTGGCTTCAGCAGAGCGCAGATAC
CAAATACTGTTCTTCTAGTGTAGCCGTAGTTAGGCCACCACTTCAAGAACTCTGTAGCACCGCCTACATA
CCTCGCTCTGCTAATCCTGTTACCAGTGGCTGCTGCCAGTGGCGATAAGTCGTGTCTTACCGGGTTGGAC
TCAAGACGATAGTTACCGGATAAGGCGCAGCGGTCGGGCTGAACGGGGGGTTCGTGCACACAGCCCAGCT
TGGAGCGAACGACCTACACCGAACTGAGATACCTACAGCGTGAGCTATGAGAAAGCGCCACGCTTCCCGA
AGGGAGAAAGGCGGACAGGTATCCGGTAAGCGGCAGGGTCGGAACAGGAGAGCGCACGAGGGAGCTTCCA
GGGGGAAACGCCTGGTATCTTTATAGTCCTGTCGGGTTTCGCCACCTCTGACTTGAGCGTCGATTTTTGT
GATGCTCGTCAGGGGGGCGGAGCCTATGGAAAAACGCCAGCAACGCGGCCTTTTTACGGTTCCTGGCCTT
TTGCTGGCCTTTTGCTCACATGT
